Addgene plasmid #68785: pVITRO1-SS-345
Purpose: R->A Sensor pair 1 with mCherry marker
Depositing lab: James Collins. Publication: DNA sense-and-respond protein modules for mammalian cells. Slomovic S, Collins JJ. Nat Methods. 2015 Sep 21. doi: 10.1038/nmeth.3585. PubMed 26389572.
Backbone
  Vector backbone: pVITRO1-NEO-MCS
  Backbone manufacturer: invivogen
  Backbone size w/o insert (bp): 6295
  Total vector size (bp): 10068
  Vector type: Mammalian Expression
  Selectable markers: Neomycin (select with G418)
Growth in bacteria
  Bacterial resistance: Kanamycin, 50 μg/mL
  Growth temperature: 37°C
  Growth strain: DH5alpha
  Copy number: High Copy
Gene/Insert 1
  Gene/Insert name: C-Terminal Sensor 1 V2 R-->A mutant
  Species: Synthetic
  Insert size (bp): 1047
  Tag / fusion protein: flag (N terminal on insert); NLS (N terminal on insert)
Gene/Insert 2
  Gene/Insert name: N-Terminal Sensor 1 V2 R-->A mutant
  Species: Synthetic
  Insert size (bp): 1494
  Tag / fusion protein: flag (N terminal on insert); nls (N terminal on insert)
Gene/Insert 3
  Gene/Insert name: mCherry
  Species: Synthetic
  Insert size (bp): 708
Terms and licenses: Academic/Nonprofit Terms; Industry Terms: Not Available to Industry
How to cite: pVITRO1-SS-345 was a gift from James Collins (Addgene plasmid # 68785 ; http://n2t.net/addgene:68785 ; RRID:Addgene_68785)
