[The description below was written by a language model from this plasmid's Addgene catalogue record and pLannotate feature annotations shown in this document.]
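Description:
pVITRO1-SS-345 is a 10,068 bp mammalian expression plasmid built on the dual-cassette pVITRO1-NEO-MCS backbone, which allows two open reading frames to be co-expressed from one vector. It replicates in E. coli from a high-copy ColE1/pUC-type origin. A single Tn5 NeoR/KanR gene provides kanamycin selection in bacteria, apparently through the short bacterial promoter fragments annotated just upstream of it. The same gene provides G418 selection in mammalian cells, where it is translated through an FMDV IRES.

The first cassette is driven by an SV40 enhancer fragment and a mouse EF-1α promoter. It encodes the FLAG- and NLS-tagged "C-terminal Sensor 1 V2" protein. Annotation of this ORF picks up a zinc-finger-like segment, the 3' region of the yeast VMA1 intein and a VP64 activation domain. An FMDV IRES and mCherry follow, so transfected cells are marked by red fluorescence, and the cassette ends at an SV40 poly(A) signal.

The second cassette begins with a CMV enhancer and promoter fragment. The roughly 1.3 kb between this and the ORF is unannotated, so the full promoter is not defined by the table. This cassette expresses the FLAG/NLS-tagged "N-terminal Sensor 1 V2" protein, which contains the VMA intein 5' region and another zinc-finger-like segment. It is followed by the IRES-NeoR unit and an EF-1α poly(A) signal. The zinc-finger hits are very short fragments, so they indicate domain type rather than DNA target specificity.

The layout suggests a split-intein sensor pair in which two DNA-binding halves are brought together on a target sequence and reconstitute a VP64-bearing product. The record does not spell out this mechanism. Both halves carry an R→A mutation whose position and effect are not stated; the construct may serve as a mutant control for the sensor pair, but the record does not say so.
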