Features (pLannotate 1.2.2; 21 found; start..end, strand, type, name):
     51..242     +  promoter       SV40 promoter (fragment): SV40 enhancer and early promoter
    429..1562    +  promoter       mEF-1α promoter (fragment): strong constitutive promoter for mouse elongation factor EF-1α
   1584..1604    +  CDS            3xFLAG (fragment): three tandem FLAG® epitope tags
   1912..1928    +  CDS            CCR5TC (fragment): zinc-finger domain from the CCR5-224 (+) zinc-finger nuclease that recognizes the left half-site target sequence in the human CCR5 gene (Perez et al., 2008; Gross et al., 2013)
   2236..2407    +  CDS            Sce VMA intein 3' region (fragment): modified 3' region of the intein from the yeast Vma1 subunit of the vacuolar ATPase (Chong et al., 1998); Saccharomyces cerevisiae VMA1; C-terminal cleavage of this intein can be induced by thiols.
   2467..2616    +  CDS            VP64: tetrameric repeat of the minimal activation domain of herpes simplex virus VP16 (Beerli et al., 1998)
   2635..3079    +  misc_feature   FMDV IRES: internal ribosome entry site (IRES) of the foot-and-mouth disease virus
   3110..3819    +  CDS            mCherry (fragment): monomeric derivative of DsRed fluorescent protein (Shaner et al., 2004) mammalian codon-optimized
   3848..3969    -  polyA_signal   SV40 poly(A) signal: SV40 polyadenylation signal
   3992..4063    -  CDS            large T antigen (fragment): large T antigen from SV40 (simian virus 40)
   4157..4745    +  rep_origin     ori: high-copy-number ColE1/pMB1/pBR322/pUC origin of replication
   4859..5162    +  enhancer       CMV enhancer: human cytomegalovirus immediate early enhancer
   5164..5263    +  promoter       CMV promoter (fragment): human cytomegalovirus (CMV) immediate early promoter
   6601..6621    +  CDS            FLAG (fragment): FLAG® epitope tag, followed by an enterokinase cleavage site
   6934..7478    +  CDS            Sce VMA intein 5' region (fragment): 5' region of the intein from the yeast Vma1 subunit of the vacuolar ATPase (Chong et al., 1998); Saccharomyces cerevisiae VMA1
   7744..7761    +  CDS            CCR5TC (fragment): zinc-finger domain from the CCR5-224 (+) zinc-finger nuclease that recognizes the left half-site target sequence in the human CCR5 gene (Perez et al., 2008; Gross et al., 2013)
   8111..8555    +  misc_feature   FMDV IRES: internal ribosome entry site (IRES) of the foot-and-mouth disease virus
   8588..8606    +  promoter       tac promoter (fragment): strong E. coli promoter; hybrid between the trp and lac UV5 promoters
   8626..8644    +  promoter       T7 promoter: promoter for bacteriophage T7 RNA polymerase
   8654..9448    +  CDS            NeoR/KanR: aminoglycoside phosphotransferase from Tn5; aph(3')-II (or nptII); confers resistance to neomycin, kanamycin, and G418 (Geneticin®)
   9495..10067   +  polyA_signal   EF-1α poly(A) signal: human EF-1α polyadenylation signal
>Addgene plasmid #68785 | pVITRO1-SS-345 | depositor full sequence | sequence record 128823 | pVITRO1-SS-345 sequence 10068 bps
CCTGCAGGGCCTGAAATAACCTCTGAAAGAGGAACTTGGTTAGGTACCTTCTGAGGCGGAAAGAACCAGC
TGTGGAATGTGTGTCAGTTAGGGTGTGGAAAGTCCCCAGGCTCCCCAGCAGGCAGAAGTATGCAAAGCAT
GCATCTCAATTAGTCAGCAACCAGGTGTGGAAAGTCCCCAGGCTCCCCAGCAGGCAGAAGTATGCAAAGC
ATGCATCTCAATTAGTCAGCAACCATAGTCCCACTAGTGGAGCCGAGAGTAATTCATACAAAAGGAGGGA
TCGCCTTCGCAAGGGGAGAGCCCAGGGACCGTCCCTAAATTCTCACAGACCCAAATCCCTGTAGCCGCCC
CACGACAGCGCGAGGAGCATGCGCTCAGGGCTGAGCGCGGGGAGAGCAGAGCACACAAGCTCATAGACCC
TGGTCGTGGGGGGGAGGACCGGGGAGCTGGCGCGGGGCAAACTGGGAAAGCGGTGTCGTGTGCTGGCTCC
GCCCTCTTCCCGAGGGTGGGGGAGAACGGTATATAAGTGCGGCAGTCGCCTTGGACGTTCTTTTTCGCAA
CGGGTTTGCCGTCAGAACGCAGGTGAGGGGCGGGTGTGGCTTCCGCGGGCCGCCGAGCTGGAGGTCCTGC
TCCGAGCGGGCCGGGCCCCGCTGTCGTCGGCGGGGATTAGCTGCGAGCATTCCCGCTTCGAGTTGCGGGC
GGCGCGGGAGGCAGAGTGCGAGGCCTAGCGGCAACCCCGTAGCCTCGCCTCGTGTCCGGCTTGAGGCCTA
GCGTGGTGTCCGCGCCGCCGCCGCGTGCTACTCCGGCCGCACTCTGGTCTTTTTTTTTTTTGTTGTTGTT
GCCCTGCTGCCTTCGATTGCCGTTCAGCAATAGGGGCTAACAAAGGGAGGGTGCGGGGCTTGCTCGCCCG
GAGCCCGGAGAGGTCATGGTTGGGGAGGAATGGAGGGACAGGAGTGGCGGCTGGGGCCCGCCCGCCTTCG
GAGCACATGTCCGACGCCACCTGGATGGGGCGAGGCCTGGGGTTTTTCCCGAAGCAACCAGGCTGGGGTT
AGCGTGCCGAGGCCATGTGGCCCCAGCACCCGGCACGATCTGGCTTGGCGGCGCCGCGTTGCCCTGCCTC
CCTAACTAGGGTGAGGCCATCCCGTCCGGCACCAGTTGCGTGCGTGGAAAGATGGCCGCTCCCGGGCCCT
GTTGCAAGGAGCTCAAAATGGAGGACGCGGCAGCCCGGTGGAGCGGGCGGGTGAGTCACCCACACAAAGG
AAGAGGGCCTGGTCCCTCACCGGCTGCTGCTTCCTGTGACCCCGTGGTCCTATCGGCCGCAATAGTCACC
TCGGGCTTTTGAGCACGGCTAGTCGCGGCGGGGGGAGGGGATGTAATGGCGTTGGAGTTTGTTCACATTT
GGTGGGTGGAGACTAGTCAGGCCAGCCTGGCGCTGGAAGTCATTTTTGGAATTTGTCCCCTTGAGTTTTG
AGCGGAGCTAATTCTCGGGCTTCTTAGCGGTTCAAAGGTATCTTTTAAACCCTTTTTTAGGTGTTGTGAA
AACCACCGCTAATTCAAAGCAACCGGTGATATCAAGGATCCATGGACTACAAAGACGATGACGACAAGCC
TAAGAAGAAACGGAAGGTGTCCAGACCTGGGGAGGCCCCATTCCAGTGTCGGATCTGTATGGCTAATTTT
AGCACTATGGCTGTACTGAGGAGACATACAAGAACCCATACAGGCGAGAAGCCCTTTCAGTGCAGGATCT
GCATGGCAAACTTTTCTCGCAGAGAAGTGCTTGAAAACCACCTGCGGACTCATACCGGCGAAAAACCATT
TCAGTGTCGAATTTGCATGGCCAACTTTAGCCAGACAGTGAACTTGGATAGACACCTTAAGACTCATCTG
AGGCAGAAGGACGGGGAGGCTCCTTTCCAGTGCAGAATCTGCATGGCAAACTTTTCTAAGAAAGATCATC
TGCACCGCCATACCCGCACCCACACCGGCGAAAAACCCTTCCAGTGCCGCATCTGTATGGCCAATTTTAG
CCAGAGGCCACATCTTACAAATCACCTTAGAACACACACTGGAGAAAAACCATTTCAGTGTCGGATCTGC
ATGGCTAACTTCTCCGTGGGCGCCAGCCTCAAACGCCACCTGAAAACCCACCTGAGGGGATCTGGGGGCG
GATCAGGTGGAGGCTCAGGAGGTGGGTCCGGAGGTGGATCTGGTGGCGGGTCCGGAGGCGGATCCGTTTT
GCTTAACGTTCTTTCGAAGTGTGCCGGCTCTAAAAAATTCAGGCCTGCTCCCGCCGCTGCTTTTGCACGT
GAGTGCCGCGGATTTTATTTCGAGTTACAAGAATTGAAGGAAGACGATTATTATGGGATTACTTTATCTG
ATGATTCTGATCATCAGTTTTTGCTTGCCAACCAGGTTGTCGTCCATAATTGCACCATGACCGAGAAGGG
CAGCGGAGGGCGCGCCGACGCGCTGGACGATTTCGATCTCGACATGCTGGGTTCTGATGCCCTCGATGAC
TTTGACCTGGATATGTTGGGAAGCGACGCATTGGATGACTTTGATCTGGACATGCTCGGCTCCGATGCTC
TGGACGATTTCGATCTCGATATGTTAATTAATTGTTAAGCTAGCAGCAGGTTTCCCCAATGACACAAAAC
GTGCAACTTGAAACTCCGCCTGGTCTTTCCAGGTCTAGAGGGGTAACACTTTGTACTGCGTTTGGCTCCA
CGCTCGATCCACTGGCGAGTGTTAGTAACAGCACTGTTGCTTCGTAGCGGAGCATGACGGCCGTGGGAAC
TCCTCCTTGGTAACAAGGACCCACGGGGCCAAAAGCCACGCCCACACGGGCCCGTCATGTGTGCAACCCC
AGCACGGCGACTTTACTGCGAAACCCACTTTAAAGTGACATTGAAACTGGTACCCACACACTGGTGACAG
GCTAAGGATGCCCTTCAGGTACCCCGAGGTAACACGCGACACTCGGGATCTGAGAAGGGGACTGGGGCTT
CTATAAAAGCGCTCGGTTTAAAAAGCTTCTATGCCTGAATAGGTGACCGGAGGTCGGCACCTTTCCTTTG
CAATTACTGACCCTATGAATACACTCGAGATGGTGAGCAAGGGCGAGGAGGATAACATGGCCATCATCAA
GGAGTTCATGCGCTTCAAGGTGCACATGGAGGGCTCCGTGAACGGCCACGAGTTCGAGATCGAGGGCGAG
GGCGAGGGCCGCCCCTACGAGGGCACCCAGACCGCCAAGCTGAAGGTGACCAAGGGTGGCCCCCTGCCCT
TCGCCTGGGACATCCTGTCCCCTCAGTTCATGTACGGCTCCAAGGCCTACGTGAAGCACCCCGCCGACAT
CCCCGACTACTTGAAGCTGTCCTTCCCCGAGGGCTTCAAGTGGGAGCGCGTGATGAACTTCGAGGACGGC
GGCGTGGTGACCGTGACCCAGGACTCCTCCCTGCAGGACGGCGAGTTCATCTACAAGGTGAAGCTGCGCG
GCACCAACTTCCCCTCCGACGGCCCCGTAATGCAGAAGAAGACCATGGGCTGGCAGGCCTCCTCCGAGCG
GATGTACCCCGAGGACGGCGCCCTGAAGGGCGAGATCAAGCAGAGGCTGAAGCTGAAGGACGGCGGCCAC
TACGACGCTGAGGTCAAGACCACCTACAAGGCCAAGAAGCCCGTGCAGCTGCCCGGCGCCTACAACGTCA
ACATCAAGTTGGACATCACCTCCCACAACGAGGACTACACCATCGTGGAACAGTACGAACGCGCCGAGGG
CCGCCACTCCACCGGCGGCATGGACGAGCTGTACAAGTAAGCGGCCGCACTAGCTGGCCAGACATGATAA
GATACATTGATGAGTTTGGACAAACCACAACTAGAATGCAGTGAAAAAAATGCTTTATTTGTGAAATTTG
TGATGCTATTGCTTTATTTGTAACCATTATAAGCTGCAATAAACAAGTTAACAACAACAATTGCATTCAT
TTTATGTTTCAGGTTCAGGGGGAGGTGTGGGAGGTTTTTTAAAGCAAGTAAAACCTCTACAAATGTGGTA
TGGAAATGTTAATTAACTAGCCATGACCAAAATCCCTTAACGTGAGTTTTCGTTCCACTGAGCGTCAGAC
CCCGTAGAAAAGATCAAAGGATCTTCTTGAGATCCTTTTTTTCTGCGCGTAATCTGCTGCTTGCAAACAA
AAAAACCACCGCTACCAGCGGTGGTTTGTTTGCCGGATCAAGAGCTACCAACTCTTTTTCCGAAGGTAAC
TGGCTTCAGCAGAGCGCAGATACCAAATACTGTTCTTCTAGTGTAGCCGTAGTTAGGCCACCACTTCAAG
AACTCTGTAGCACCGCCTACATACCTCGCTCTGCTAATCCTGTTACCAGTGGCTGCTGCCAGTGGCGATA
AGTCGTGTCTTACCGGGTTGGACTCAAGACGATAGTTACCGGATAAGGCGCAGCGGTCGGGCTGAACGGG
GGGTTCGTGCACACAGCCCAGCTTGGAGCGAACGACCTACACCGAACTGAGATACCTACAGCGTGAGCTA
TGAGAAAGCGCCACGCTTCCCGAAGGGAGAAAGGCGGACAGGTATCCGGTAAGCGGCAGGGTCGGAACAG
GAGAGCGCACGAGGGAGCTTCCAGGGGGAAACGCCTGGTATCTTTATAGTCCTGTCGGGTTTCGCCACCT
CTGACTTGAGCGTCGATTTTTGTGATGCTCGTCAGGGGGGCGGAGCCTATGGAAAAACGCCAGCAACGCG
GCCTTTTTACGGTTCCTGGCCTTTTGCTGGCCTTTTGCTCACATGTTCTTGTTTAAACTTAATTTCGCTT
AATTTCGCTCATGAAATTAACCTGCAGGCGTTACATAACTTACGGTAAATGGCCCGCCTGGCTGACCGCC
CAACGACCCCCGCCCATTGACGTCAATAATGACGTATGTTCCCATAGTAACGCCAATAGGGACTTTCCAT
TGACGTCAATGGGTGGAGTATTTACGGTAAACTGCCCACTTGGCAGTACATCAAGTGTATCATATGCCAA
GTACGCCCCCTATTGACGTCAATGACGGTAAATGGCCCGCCTGGCATTATGCCCAGTACATGACCTTATG
GGACTTTCCTACTTGGCAGTACATCTACGTATTAGTCATCGCTATTACCATGATGATGCGGTTTTGGCAG
TACATCAATGGGCGTGGATAGCGGTTTGACTCACGGGGATTTCCAAGTCTCCACCCCATTGACGTCAATG
GGAGTTTGTTTTGACTAGTGGAGCCGAGAGTAATTCATACAAAAGGAGGGATCGCCTTCGCAAGGGGAGA
GCCCAGGGACCGTCCCTAAATTCTCACAGACCCAAATCCCTGTAGCCGCCCCACGACAGCGCGAGGAGCA
TGCGCCCAGGGCTGAGCGCGGGTAGATCAGAGCACACAAGCTCACAGTCCCCGGCGGTGGGGGGAGGGGC
GCGCTGAGCGGGGGCCAGGGAGCTGGCGCGGGGCAAACTGGGAAAGTGGTGTCGTGTGCTGGCTCCGCCC
TCTTCCCGAGGGTGGGGGAGAACGGTATATAAGTGCGGTAGTCGCCTTGGACGTTCTTTTTCGCAACGGG
TTTGCCGTCAGAACGCAGGTGAGTGGCGGGTGTGGCTTCCGCGGGCCCCGGAGCTGGAGCCCTGCTCTGA
GCGGGCCGGGCTGATATGCGAGTGTCGTCCGCAGGGTTTAGCTGTGAGCATTCCCACTTCGAGTGGCGGG
CGGTGCGGGGGTGAGAGTGCGAGGCCTAGCGGCAACCCCGTAGCCTCGCCTCGTGTCCGGCTTGAGGCCT
AGCGTGGTGTCCGCCGCCGCGTGCCACTCCGGCCGCACTATGCGTTTTTTGTCCTTGCTGCCCTCGATTG
CCTTCCAGCAGCATGGGCTAACAAAGGGAGGGTGTGGGGCTCACTCTTAAGGAGCCCATGAAGCTTACGT
TGGATAGGAATGGAAGGGCAGGAGGGGCGACTGGGGCCCGCCCGCCTTCGGAGCACATGTCCGACGCCAC
CTGGATGGGGCGAGGCCTGTGGCTTTCCGAAGCAATCGGGCGTGAGTTTAGCCTACCTGGGCCATGTGGC
CCTAGCACTGGGCACGGTCTGGCCTGGCGGTGCCGCGTTCCCTTGCCTCCCAACAAGGGTGAGGCCGTCC
CGCCCGGCACCAGTTGCTTGCGCGGAAAGATGGCCGCTCCCGGGGCCCTGTTGCAAGGAGCTCAAAATGG
AGGACGCGGCAGCCCGGTGGAGCGGGCGGGTGAGTCACCCACACAAAGGAAGAGGGCCTTGCCCCTCGCC
GGCCGCTGCTTCCTGTGACCCCGTGGTCTATCGGCCGCATAGTCACCTCGGGCTTCTCTTGAGCACCGCT
CGTCGCGGCGGGGGGAGGGGATCTAATGGCGTTGGAGTTTGTTCACATTTGGTGGGTGGAGACTAGTCAG
GCCAGCCTGGCGCTGGAAGTCATTCTTGGAATTTGCCCCTTTGAGTTTGGAGCGAGGCTAATTCTCAAGC
CTCTTAGCGGTTCAAAGGTATTTTCTAAACCCGTTTCCAGGTGTTGTGAAAGCCACCGCTAATTCAAAGC
AATCCGGAGTATACATGGACTACAAGGACGACGATGACAAGCCCAAGAAAAAGCGCAAGGTCTCTAGACC
CGGGGAGCGCCCCTTCCAGTGTCGCATTTGCATGCGGAACTTTTCGGATAAAACTAAATTGAGAGTTCAT
ACCCGTACTCATACCGGTGAAAAACCGTTTCAGTGTCGGATCTGTATGCGAAATTTCTCCGTTAGACATA
ATTTGACTAGACATCTACGTACGCACACCGGCGAGAAGCCATTCCAATGCCGAATATGCATGCGCAACTT
CAGTCAATCTACTTCTTTGCAAAGACACCTAAAAACCCACCTGAGAGGATTCGGCGGAGTGCTGGAGAAG
GGCTGCTTTGCCAAGGGTACCAATGTTTTAATGGCGGATGGGTCTATTGAATGTATTGAAAACATTGAGG
TTGGTAATAAGGTCATGGGTAAAGATGGCAGACCTCGTGAGGTAATTAAATTGCCCAGAGGAAGAGAAAC
TATGTACAGCGTCGTGCAGAAAAGTCAGCACAGAGCCCACAAAAGTGACTCAAGTCGTGAAGTGCCAGAA
TTACTCAAGTTTACGTGTAATGCGACCCATGAGTTGGTTGTTAGAACACCTCGTAGTGTCCGCCGTTTGT
CTCGTACCATTAAGGGTGTCGAATATTTTGAAGTTATTACTTTTGAGATGGGCCAAAAGAAAGCCCCCGA
CGGTAGAATTGTTGAGCTTGTCAAGGAAGTTTCAAAGAGCTACCCAATATCTGAGGGGCCTGAGAGAGCC
AACGAATTAGTAGAATCCTATAGAAAGGCTTCAAATAAAGCTTATTTTGAGTGGACTATTGAGGCCAGAG
ATCTTTCTCTGTTGGGTTGCCACGTTCGCAAAGCCACTTATCAGACATACGCCCCAATCGGCGGGGGTTC
TGGGGGAGGATCAGGTGGTGGGTCCGGGGGAGGAAGCGGGGGTGGCTCTGGGGGTGGATCAACACGTCCC
GGGGAGGCCCCCTTCCAGTGCAGGATCTGCATGGCTAATTTTAGCATTCCAAACCACCTTGCCCGGCACA
CACGGACTCACACAGGGGAGAAGCCCTTCCAGTGTAGAATTTGCATGGCAAACTTCAGCCAGTCAGCCCA
CTTGAAAAGACACCTGCGGACCCATACTGGCGAAAAGCCCTTTCAGTGCCGGATCTGCATGGCCAACTTC
TCCCAGGACGTTTCCCTTGTCAGGCACCTGAAGACACATCTTCGGCAGAAAGATGGAGAGGCTCCATTCC
AGTGTCGGATTTGTATGGCAAACTTTAGTTCTGCACAGGCTTTGGCTAGGCATACCCGGACCCACACAGG
TGAGAAGCCATTCCAGTGTCGCATCTGCATGGCCAATTTCTCCCAGGGAGGCAACCTCACTAGGCACCTG
CGGACTCATACAGGGGAGAAACCTTTTCAGTGTAGGATCTGCATGGCTAATTTTTCACAGCATCCAAATT
TGACGCGTCACCTGAAAACCCACCTGAGAGGATCCTAAAAGCTTGATGGGGGATCCTAGGAGCAGGTTTC
CCCAATGACACAAAACGTGCAACTTGAAACTCCGCCTGGTCTTTCCAGGTCTAGAGGGGTAACACTTTGT
ACTGCGTTTGGCTCCACGCTCGATCCACTGGCGAGTGTTAGTAACAGCACTGTTGCTTCGTAGCGGAGCA
TGACGGCCGTGGGAACTCCTCCTTGGTAACAAGGACCCACGGGGCCAAAAGCCACGCCCACACGGGCCCG
TCATGTGTGCAACCCCAGCACGGCGACTTTACTGCGAAACCCACTTTAAAGTGACATTGAAACTGGTACC
CACACACTGGTGACAGGCTAAGGATGCCCTTCAGGTACCCCGAGGTAACACGCGACACTCGGGATCTGAG
AAGGGGACTGGGGCTTCTATAAAAGCGCTCGGTTTAAAAAGCTTCTATGCCTGAATAGGTGACCGGAGGT
CGGCACCTTTCCTTTGCAATTACTGACCCTATGAATACACTGACTGTTTGACAATTAATCATCGGCATAG
TATATCGGCATAGTATAATACGACTCACTATAGGAGGGCCACCATGATTGAACAAGATGGATTGCACGCA
GGTTCTCCGGCCGCTTGGGTGGAGAGGCTATTCGGCTATGACTGGGCACAACAGACAATCGGCTGCTCTG
ATGCCGCCGTGTTCCGGCTGTCAGCGCAGGGGCGCCCGGTTCTTTTTGTCAAGACCGACCTGTCCGGTGC
CCTGAATGAACTGCAAGACGAGGCAGCGCGGCTATCGTGGCTGGCCACGACGGGCGTTCCTTGCGCAGCT
GTGCTCGACGTTGTCACTGAAGCGGGAAGGGACTGGCTGCTATTGGGCGAAGTGCCGGGGCAGGATCTCC
TGTCATCTCACCTTGCTCCTGCCGAGAAAGTATCCATCATGGCTGATGCAATGCGGCGGCTGCATACGCT
TGATCCGGCTACCTGCCCATTCGACCACCAAGCGAAACATCGCATCGAGCGAGCACGTACTCGGATGGAA
GCCGGTCTTGTCGATCAGGATGATCTGGACGAAGAGCATCAGGGGCTCGCGCCAGCCGAACTGTTCGCCA
GGCTCAAGGCGAGCATGCCCGACGGCGAGGATCTCGTCGTGACACATGGCGATGCCTGCTTGCCGAATAT
CATGGTGGAAAATGGCCGCTTTTCTGGATTCATCGACTGTGGCCGGCTGGGTGTGGCGGACCGCTATCAG
GACATAGCGTTGGCTACCCGTGATATTGCTGAAGAGCTTGGCGGCGAATGGGCTGACCGCTTCCTCGTGC
TTTACGGTATCGCCGCTCCCGATTCGCAGCGCATCGCCTTCTATCGCCTTCTTGACGAGTTCTTCTGAGC
GGGACTCTGGGGTTCGAAATGACCGACCAAGCGAATTCGCTAGGATTATCCCTAATACCTGCCACCCCAC
TCTTAATCAGTGGTGGAAGAACGGTCTCAGAACTGTTTGTTTCAATTGGCCATTTAAGTTTAGTAGTAAA
AGACTGGTTAATGATAACAATGCATCGTAAAACCTTCAGAAGGAAAGGAGAATGTTTTGTGGACCACTTT
GGTTTTCTTTTTTGCGTGTGGCAGTTTTAAGTTATTAGTTTTTAAAATCAGTACTTTTTAATGGAAACAA
CTTGACCAAAAATTTGTCACAGAATTTTGAGACCCATTAAAAAAGTTAAATGAGAAACCTGTGTGTTCCT
TTGGTCAACACCGAGACATTTAGGTGAAAGACATCTAATTCTGGTTTTACGAATCTGGAAACTTCTTGAA
AATGTAATTCTTGAGTTAACACTTCTGGGTGGAGAATAGGGTTGTTTTCCCCCCACATAATTGGAAGGGG
AAGGAATATCATTTAAAGCTATGGGAGGGTTGCTTTGATTACAACACTGGAGAGAAATGCAGCATGTTGC
TGATTGCCTGTCACTAAAACAGGCCAAAAACTGAGTCCTTGGGTTGCATAGAAAGCTG
