>Addgene plasmid #68785 | pVITRO1-SS-345 | addgene partial sequence | sequence record 125117 | mEF1-Fwd 5'-TTTTGAGCGGAGCTAATTCTCGGG-3'
CCCTTTTTTAGGTGTTGTGAAAACCACCGCTAATTCAAAGCAACCGGTGATATCAAGGATCCATGGACTA
CAAAGACGATGACGACAAGCCTAAGAAGAAACGGAAGGTGTCCAGACCTGGGGAGGCCCCATTCCAGTGT
CGGATCTGTATGGCTAATTTTAGCACTATGGCTGTACTGAGGAGACATACAAGAACCCATACAGGCGAGA
AGCCCTTTCAGTGCAGGATCTGCATGGCAAACTTTTCTCGCAGAGAAGTGCTTGAAAACCACCTGCGGAC
TCATACCGGCGAAAAACCATTTCAGTGTCGAATTTGCATGGCCAACTTTAGCCAGACAGTGAACTTGGAT
AGACACCTTAAGACTCATCTGAGGCAGAAGGACGGGGAGGCTCCTTTCCAGTGCAGAATCTGCATGGCAA
ACTTTTCTAAGAAAGATCATCTGCACCGCCATACCCGCACCCACACCGGCGAAAAACCCTTCCAGTGCCG
CATCTGTATGGCCAATTTTAGCCAGAGGCCACATCTTACAAATCACCTTAGAACACACACTGGAGAAAAA
CCATTTCAGTGTCGGATCTGCATGGCTAACTTCTCCGTGGGCGCCAGCCTCAAACGCCACCTGAAAACCC
ACCTGAGGGGATCTGGGGGCGGATCAGGTGGAGGCTCAGGAGGTGGGTCCGGAGGTGGATCTGGTGGCGG
GTCCGGAGGCGGATCCGTTTTGCTTAACGTTCTTTCGAAGTGTGCCGGCTCT
