>Addgene plasmid #68785 | pVITRO1-SS-345 | addgene partial sequence | sequence record 125118 | pBR322ori-3 5'-tttgtttgcaagcagcagat-3'
AGAAGACCTTTGATCTTTTCTACGGGGTCTGACGCTCAGTGGAACGAAAACTCACGTTAAGGGATTTTGG
TCATGGCTAGTTAATTAACATTTCCATACCACATTTGTAGAGGTTTTACTTGCTTTAAAAAACCTCCCAC
ACCTCCCCCTGAACCTGAAACATAAAATGAATGCAATTGTTGTTGTTAACTTGTTTATTGCAGCTTATAA
TGGTTACAAATAAAGCAATAGCATCACAAATTTCACAAATAAAGCATTTTTTTCACTGCATTCTAGTTGT
GGTTTGTCCAAACTCATCAATGTATCTTATCATGTCTGGCCAGCTAGTGCGGCCGCTTACTTGTACAGCT
CGTCCATGCCGCCGGTGGAGTGGCGGCCCTCGGCGCGTTCGTACTGTTCCACGATGGTGTAGTCCTCGTT
GTGGGAGGTGATGTCCAACTTGATGTTGACGTTGTAGGCGCCGGGCAGCTGCACGGGCTTCTTGGCCTTG
TAGGTGGTCTTGACCTCAGCGTCGTAGTGGCCGCCGTCCTTCAGCTTCAGCCTCTGCTTGATCTCGCCCT
TCAGGGCGCCGTCCTCGGGGTACATCCGCTCGGAGGAGGCCTGCCAGCCCATGGTCTTCTTCTGCATTAC
GGGGCCGTCGGAGGGGAAGTTGGTGCCGCGCAGCTTCACCTTGTAGATGAACTCGCCGTCCTGCAGGGAG
GAGTCCTGGGTCACGGTCACCACGCCGCCGTCCTCGAAGTTCATCACGCGCTCCCACTTGAAGCCC
