>Addgene plasmid #68785 | pVITRO1-SS-345 | addgene partial sequence | sequence record 128557 | pVITRO-P25F 5'-CAAAGGTATTTTCTAAACCCGTTTC-3'
ATCCGGAGTATACATGGACTACAAGGACGACGATGACAAGCCCAAGAAAAAGCGCAAGGTCTCTAGACCC
GGGGAGCGCCCCTTCCAGTGTCGCATTTGCATGCGGAACTTTTCGGATAAAACTAAATTGAGAGTTCATA
CCCGTACTCATACCGGTGAAAAACCGTTTCAGTGTCGGATCTGTATGCGAAATTTCTCCGTTAGACATAA
TTTGACTAGACATCTACGTACGCACACCGGCGAGAAGCCATTCCAATGCCGAATATGCATGCGCAACTTC
AGTCAATCTACTTCTTTGCAAAGACACCTAAAAACCCACCTGAGAGGATTCGGCGGAGTGCTGGAGAAGG
GCTGCTTTGCCAAGGGTACCAATGTTTTAATGGCGGATGGGTCTATTGAATGTATTGAAAACATTGAGGT
TGGTAATAAGGTCATGGGTAAAGATGGCAGACCTCGTGAGGTAATTAAATTGCCCAGAGGAAGAGAAACT
ATGTACAGCGTCGTGCAGAAAAGTCAGCACAGAGCCCACAAAAGTGACTCAAGTCGTGAAGTGCCAGAAT
TACTCAAGTTTACGTGTAATGCGACCCATGAGTTGGTTGTTAGAACACCTCGTAGTGTCCGCCGTTTGTC
TCGTACCATTAAGGGTGTCGAATATTTTGAAGTTATTACTTTTGAGATGGGCCAAAAGAAAGCCCCCGAC
GGTAGAATTGTTGAGCTTGTCAAGGAAGTTTCAAAGAGCTACCCAATATCTGAGGGGCCTGAGAGAGCCA
ACGAATTAGTAGAATCCTATAGAAAGGCTTCAAATAAAGCTTATTTTGAGTGGACTATTGAGGCCAGAGA
TCTTTCTCTGTTGGGTTGCCACGTTCGCAAAGCCACTTATCAGACATACGCCCCAATCGGCGGGGGTTCT
GGGGG
